Addgene plasmid #57374: mEos2-Ezrin-N-14
Purpose: Localization: Focal Adhesions/Membrane, Excitation: 505 / 569, Emission: 516 / 581
Depositing lab: Michael Davidson. Depositing organization: Florida State University, Tallahassee.
Backbone
  Vector backbone: mEos2-N1
  Backbone size w/o insert (bp): 4750
  Vector type: Mammalian Expression
  Selectable markers: Neomycin (select with G418)
Growth in bacteria
  Bacterial resistance: Kanamycin, 50 μg/mL
  Growth temperature: 37°C
  Growth strain: DH5alpha
  Copy number: High Copy
Gene/Insert
  Gene/Insert name: Ezrin (alt name: NM_003379.3)
  Species: H. sapiens (human)
  Entrez Gene: EZR (a.k.a. CVIL, CVL, HEL-S-105, VIL2)
  Promoter: CMV
  Tag / fusion protein: mEos2 (C terminal on backbone)
  Cloning method: Unknown
  Sequencing primers: 5′ CMV-F; 3′ SV40pA-R
Terms and licenses: Academic/Nonprofit Terms; Industry Terms
Depositor comments: . Excitation = 505 / 569; Emission = 516 / 581
How to cite: mEos2-Ezrin-N-14 was a gift from Michael Davidson (Addgene plasmid # 57374 ; http://n2t.net/addgene:57374 ; RRID:Addgene_57374)
