[The description below was written by a language model from this plasmid's Addgene catalogue record.]
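Description:
mEos2-Ezrin-N-14 is a mammalian expression plasmid built on the mEos2-N1 backbone (about 4.75 kb without the insert), an N1-style fusion vector in which a gene of interest is placed upstream of the fluorescent protein coding sequence. It is maintained as a high-copy plasmid in E. coli under kanamycin selection. It also carries a neomycin resistance marker, so stably transfected mammalian cells can be selected with G418. The record gives no feature table, so the origin of replication and the exact arrangement of the resistance cassette are not documented here. The listed 3′ sequencing primer suggests an SV40 polyadenylation signal downstream of the fusion.

The insert is human ezrin (EZR, also known as VIL2 or cytovillin), a protein that links the plasma membrane to the cortical actin cytoskeleton. It is expressed from the CMV promoter with mEos2 fused to its C terminus. The "N-14" in the name probably denotes a 14-residue linker between the two proteins, but the record does not state this. mEos2 is a monomeric green-to-red photoconvertible fluorescent protein. The recorded spectral values fit this behaviour, with excitation/emission at 505/516 nm for the green form and 569/581 nm for the red form after photoconversion.

The stated purpose is as a localization marker for focal adhesions and the membrane. Because the tag is photoconvertible, the fusion suits live-cell imaging, optical highlighting and tracking of selected protein pools. It is also compatible with single-molecule localization microscopy such as PALM. The cloning method is recorded as unknown.
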