>Addgene plasmid #57374 | mEos2-Ezrin-N-14 | depositor partial sequence | sequence record 88508 | insert sequence
ACGTCAGATCCGCTAGCGCCACCATGCCGAAACCAATCAATGTCCGAGTTACCACCATGGATGCAGAGCT
GGAGTTTGCAATCCAGCCAAATACAACTGGAAAACAGCTTTTTGATCAGGTGGTAAAGACTATCGGCCTC
CGGGAAGTGTGGTACTTTGGCCTCCACTATGTGGATAATAAAGGATTTCCTACCTGGCTGAAGCTGGATA
AGAAGGTGTCTGCCCAGGAGGTCAGGAAGGAGAATCCCCTCCAGTTCAAGTTCCGGGCCAAGTTCTACCC
TGAAGATGTGGCTGAGGAGCTCATCCAGGACATCACCCAGAAACTTTTCTTCCTCCAAGTGAAGGAAGGA
ATCCTTAGCGATGAGATCTACTGCCCCCCTGAGACTGCCGTGCTCTTGGGGTCCTACGCTGTGCAGGCCA
AGTTTGGGGACTACAACAAAGAAGTGCACAAGTCTGGGTACCTCAGCTCTGAGCGGCTGATCCCTCAAAG
AGTGATGGACCAGCACAAACTTACCAGGGACCAGTGGGAGGACCGGATCCAGGTGTGGCATGCGGAACAC
CGTGGGATGCTCAAAGATAATGCTATGTTGGAATACCTGAAGATTGCTCAGGACCTGGAAATGTATGGAA
TCAACTATTTCGAGATAAAAAACAAGAAAGGAACAGACCTTTGGCTTGGAGTTGATGCCCTTGGACTGAA
TATTTATGAGAAAGATGATAAGTTAACCCCAAAGATTGGCTTTCCTTGGAGTGAAATCAGGAACATCTCT
TTCAATGACAAAAAGTTTGTCATTAAACCCATCGACAAGAAGGCACCTGACTTTGTGTTTTATGCCCCAC
GTCTGAGAATCAACAAGCGGATCCTGCAGCTCTGCATGGGCAACCATGAGTTGTATATGCGCCGCAGGAA
GCCTGACACCATCGAGGTGCAGCAGATGAAGGCCCAGGCCCGGGAGGAGAAGCATCAGAAGCAGCTGGAG
CGGCAACAGCTGGAAACAGAGAAGAAAAGGAGAGAAACCGTGGAGAGAGAGAAAGAGCAGATGATGCGCG
AGAAGGAGGAGTTGATGCTGCGGCTGCAGGACTATGAGGAGAAGACAAAGAAGGCAGAGAGAGAGCTCTC
GGAGCAGATTCAGAGGGCCCTGCAGCTGGAGGAGGAGAGGAAGCGGGCACAGGAGGAGGCCGAGCGCCTA
GAGGCTGACCGTATGGCTGCACTGCGGGCTAAGGAGGAGCTGGAGAGACAGGCGGTGGATCAGATAAAGA
GCCAGGAGCAGCTGGCTGCGGAGCTTGCAGAATACACTGCCAAGATTGCCCTCCTGGAAGAGGCGCGGAG
GCGCAAGGAGGATGAAGTTGAAGAGTGGCAGCACAGGGCCAAAGAAGCCCAGGATGACCTGGTGAAGACC
AAGGAGGAGCTGCACCTGGTGATGACAGCACCCCCGCCCCCACCACCCCCCGTGTACGAGCCGGTGAGCT
ACCATGTCCAGGAGAGCTTGCAGGATGAGGGCGCAGAGCCCACGGGCTACAGCGCGGAGCTGTCTAGTGA
GGGCATCCGGGATGACCGCAATGAGGAGAAGCGCATCACTGAGGCAGAGAAGAACGAGCGTGTGCAGCGG
CAGCTGCTGACGCTGAGCAGCGAGCTGTCCCAGGCCCGAGATGAGAATAAGAGGACCCACAATGACATCA
TCCACAACGAGAACATGAGGCAAGGCCGGGACAAGTACAAGACGCTGCGGCAGATCCGGCAGGGCAACAC
CAAGCAGCGCATCGACGAGTTCGAGGCCCTGGCATCCGGCGGTAGCGGCGGTGGCAGCGGACCGGTCGCC
ACCATGAGTGCGATTAAGCCAGACATGAAGATCAAACTCCGTATGGAAGGCAACGTAAACGGGCACCACT
TTGTGATCGACGGAGATGGTACAGGCAAGCCTTTTGAGGGAAAACAGAGTATGGATCTTGAAGTCAAAGA
GGGCGGACCTCTGCCTTTTGCCTTTGATATCCTGACCACTGCATTCCATTACGGCAACAGGGTATTCGCC
AAATATCCAGACAACATACAAGACTATTTTAAGCAGTCGTTTCCTAAGGGGTATTCGTGGGAACGAAGCT
TGACTTTCGAAGACGGGGGCATTTGCATTGCCAGAAACGACATAACAATGGAAGGGGACACTTTCTATAA
TAAAGTTCGATTTTATGGTACCAACTTTCCCGCCAATGGTCCAGTTATGCAGAAGAAGACGCTGAAATGG
GAGCCCTCCACTGAGAAAATGTATGTGCGTGATGGAGTGCTGACGGGTGATATTCATATGGCTTTGTTGC
TTGAAGGAAATGCCCATTACCGATGTGACTTCAGAACTACTTACAAAGCTAAGGAGAAGGGTGTCAAGTT
ACCAGGCTACCACTTTGTGGACCACTGCATTGAGATTTTAAGCCATGACAAAGATTACAACAAGGTTAAG
CTGTATGAGCATGCTGTTGCTCATTCTGGATTGCCTGACAATGCCAGACGATAAGCGGCCGCGACTCTAG
ATCATAATCAGCCATACCACATT
