>Addgene plasmid #57374 | mEos2-Ezrin-N-14 | addgene partial sequence | sequence record 131808 | AllEos-R 5'-GTACCATCTCCGTCGATCAC-3'
AGTTTGATCTTCATGTCTGGCTTAATCGCACTCATGGTGGCGACCGGTCCGCTGCCACCGCCGCTACCGC
CGGATGCCAGGGCCTCGAACTCGTCGATGCGCTGCTTGGTGTTGCCCTGCCGGATCTGCCGCAGCGTCTT
GTACTTGTCCCGGCCTTGCCTCATGTTCTCGTTGTGGATGATGTCATTGTGGGTCCTCTTATTCTCATCT
CGGGCCTGGGACAGCTCGCTGCTCAGCGTCAGCAGCTGCCGCTGCACACGCTCGTTCTTCTCTGCCTCAG
TGATGCGCTTCTCCTCATTGCGGTCATCCCGGATGCCCTCACTAGACAGCTCCGCGCTGTAGCCCGTGGG
CTCTGCGCCCTCATCCTGCAAGCTCTCCTGGACATGGTAGCTCACCGGCTCGTACACGGGGGGTGGTGGG
GGCGGGGGTGCTGTCATCACCAGGTGCAGCTCCTCCTTGGTCTTCACCAGGTCATCCTGGGCTTCTTTGG
CCCTGTGCTGCCACTCTTCAACTTCATCCTCCTTGCGCCTCCGCGCCTCTTCCAGGAGGGCAATCTTGGC
AGTGTATTCTGCAAGCTCCGCAGCCAGCTGCTCCTGGCTCTTTATCTGATCCACCGCCTGTCTCTCCAGC
TCCTCCTTAGCCCGCAGTGCAGCCATACGGTCAGCCTCTAGGCGCTCGGCCTCCTCCTGTGCCCGCTTCC
TCTCCTCCTCCAGCTGCAGGGCCCTCTGAATCTGCTCCGAGAGCTCTCTCTCTGCCTTCTTTGTCTTCTC
CTCATAGTCCTGCAGCCGCAGCATCAACTCCTCCTTCTCGCGCATCATCTGCTCTTTCTCTCTCTCCACG
GTTTCTCTCCTTTTCTTCTCTGTT
